Addgene plasmid #62330: pJZC33
Purpose: sgRNA + 2x MS2 with MCP-VP64 effector for mammalian cells
Depositing lab: Wendell Lim & Stanley Qi. Depositing organization: University of California, San Francisco (UCSF). Publication: Engineering Complex Synthetic Transcriptional Programs with CRISPR RNA Scaffolds. Zalatan JG, Lee ME, Almeida R, Gilbert LA, Whitehead EH, La Russa M, Tsai JC, Weissman JS, Dueber JE, Qi LS, Lim WA. Cell. 2014 Dec 18. pii: S0092-8674(14)01570-0. doi: 10.1016/j.cell.2014.11.052. PubMed 25533786.
Backbone
  Vector backbone: MP177_U6 (derived from pSico)
  Vector type: Mammalian Expression, Lentiviral
  Selectable markers: Marked by mCherry
Growth in bacteria
  Bacterial resistance: Ampicillin, 100 μg/mL
  Growth temperature: 37°C
  Growth strain: Stbl3
  Copy number: Unknown
Gene/Insert 1
  Gene/Insert name: sgRNA + 2x MS2 binding module
  Mutation: Targets Tet3G, sequence: GTACGTTCTCTATCACTGATA
  Promoter: U6
  Cloning method: Gibson Cloning
  Sequencing primers: 5′ gagatccagtttggttagtaccggg
Gene/Insert 2
  Gene/Insert name: MCP-VP64 (alt name: MCP RNA binding protein fused to VP64)
  Promoter: CMV
  Tag / fusion protein: VP64 (C terminal on insert)
  Cloning method: Gibson Cloning
  Sequencing primers: 5′ N/A; 3′ CCTCACATTGCCAAAAGACG
Terms and licenses: Academic/Nonprofit Terms; Industry Terms: Not Available to Industry
How to cite: pJZC33 was a gift from Wendell Lim & Stanley Qi (Addgene plasmid # 62330 ; http://n2t.net/addgene:62330 ; RRID:Addgene_62330)
