[The description below was written by a language model from this plasmid's Addgene catalogue record and pLannotate feature annotations shown in this document.]
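Description:
pJZC33 is an 8.9 kb lentiviral mammalian expression plasmid built on the MP177_U6 backbone, a pSico derivative. It delivers a CRISPR scaffold RNA together with its matching effector protein. In bacteria it is propagated through a high-copy ColE1/pUC-type origin and selected with ampicillin resistance (AmpR). The viral framework is HIV-1 based. A CMV enhancer/promoter sits upstream of a truncated 5' LTR to drive genomic RNA production in packaging cells, followed by the Ψ packaging signal, RRE for Rev-dependent export and cPPT/CTS. A WPRE lies downstream of the payload, ahead of the 3' LTR region, to boost transcript expression.

The payload has two expression units. According to the catalogue entry, a U6 promoter drives an sgRNA whose spacer targets the Tet3G (TRE) promoter. The U6 promoter itself was not annotated in the feature table, and the short "tight TRE" hit there most likely corresponds to the spacer. The S. pyogenes guide scaffold is extended at its 3' end with two MS2 stem loops, followed by a short feature annotated as a SUP4 terminator. A second, internal CMV enhancer/promoter expresses the MS2 coat protein (MCP) fused at its C terminus to the VP64 transcriptional activation domain. An EMCV IRES and mCherry follow, so transduced cells are marked by red fluorescence rather than by drug selection. Two loxP sites inherited from pSico flank the region containing both units.

When dCas9 is supplied separately, the scaffold RNA directs it to the target promoter and the MS2 hairpins recruit MCP-VP64, activating transcription. The construct thus encodes both target and function in a single RNA for synthetic transcriptional programs in mammalian cells.
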