Features (pLannotate 1.2.2; 30 found; start..end, strand, type, name):
     40..92      -  misc_feature   bom (fragment): basis of mobility region from pBR322
    247..626     +  enhancer       CMV enhancer: human cytomegalovirus immediate early enhancer
    627..826     +  promoter       CMV promoter: human cytomegalovirus (CMV) immediate early promoter
    844..1024    +  LTR            5' LTR (truncated): truncated 5' long terminal repeat (LTR) from HIV-1
   1071..1196    +  misc_feature   HIV-1 Ψ: packaging signal of human immunodeficiency virus type 1
   1180..1518    +  CDS            HIV-1 gag (fragment): gag protein from human immunodeficiency virus 1; gag
   1695..1928    +  misc_feature   RRE: The Rev response element (RRE) of HIV-1 allows for Rev-dependent mRNA export from the nucleus to the cytoplasm.
   2305..2405    +  CDS            Rev (fragment): human immunodeficiency virus 1 (HIV-1) Rev protein; rev; enhances nuclear export of unspliced and incompletely spliced viral mRNAs
   2455..2572    +  misc_feature   cPPT/CTS: central polypurine tract and central termination sequence of HIV-1
   2825..2858    +  protein_bind   loxP: Cre-mediated recombination occurs in the 8-bp core sequence (GCATACAT). Cre recombinase
   2946..2966    -  promoter       tight TRE promoter (fragment): Tet-responsive promoter PTight, consisting of seven tet operator sequences followed by the minimal CMV promoter
   2984..3051    +  misc_RNA       tracrRNA (fragment): trans-activating CRISPR RNA for the Streptococcus pyogenes CRISPR/Cas9 system
   3058..3076    +  misc_RNA       MS2 stem loop: stem loop that binds the bacteriophage MS2 coat protein
   3087..3105    +  misc_RNA       MS2 stem loop: stem loop that binds the bacteriophage MS2 coat protein
   3119..3138    +  terminator     SUP4 terminator: transcription terminator for the S. cerevisiae SUP4 tRNA gene
   3270..3573    +  enhancer       CMV enhancer: human cytomegalovirus immediate early enhancer
   3574..3777    +  promoter       CMV promoter: human cytomegalovirus (CMV) immediate early promoter
   3841..4191    +  CDS            CAPSD_BPMS2 (fragment): Experimental evidence at protein level: Swiss-Prot protein existence level 1. Acts as a translational repressor of viral replicase synthesis late in infection. This latter function is the result of capsid protein interaction with an RNA hairpin which contains the replicase ribosome-binding site. From Escherichia phage MS2 (Bacteriophage MS2).
   4331..4356    +  CDS            VP64 (fragment): tetrameric repeat of the minimal activation domain of herpes simplex virus VP16 (Beerli et al., 1998)
   4513..4975    +  misc_feature   IRES: internal ribosome entry site (IRES) of the encephalomyocarditis virus (EMCV)
   4976..5683    +  CDS            mCherry: mCherry is a basic (constitutively fluorescent) red fluorescent protein published in 2004, derived from Discosoma sp.. It is reported to be a very rapidly-maturing monomer with low acid sensitivity.
   5706..5739    +  protein_bind   loxP: Cre-mediated recombination occurs in the 8-bp core sequence (GCATACAT). Cre recombinase
   5772..5795    +  misc_feature   MCS (fragment): pBluescript multiple cloning site
   5795..6383    +  misc_feature   WPRE: woodchuck hepatitis virus posttranscriptional regulatory element
   6384..6403    +  misc_feature   MCS (fragment): pBluescript multiple cloning site
   6405..6905    +  CDS            nef (fragment): NEF_HV1LA - Experimental evidence at protein level: Swiss-Prot protein existence level 1. Extracellular Nef protein targets CD4(+) T-lymphocytes for apoptosis by interacting with CXCR4 surface receptors. From Human immunodeficiency virus type 1 group M subtype B (isolate Lai) (HIV-1).
   6912..7092    +  LTR            5' LTR (truncated): truncated 5' long terminal repeat (LTR) from HIV-1
   7154..7742    -  rep_origin     ori: high-copy-number ColE1/pMB1/pBR322/pUC origin of replication
   7913..8773    -  CDS            AmpR: β-lactamase; bla; confers resistance to ampicillin, carbenicillin, and related antibiotics
   8774..8878    -  promoter       AmpR promoter: bla
>Addgene plasmid #62330 | pJZC33 | depositor full sequence | sequence record 102252 | pJZC33 sequence 8906 bps
GCTTAAGCGGTCGACGGATCGGGAGATCTCCCGATCCCCTATGGTGCACTCTCAGTACAATCTGCTCTGA
TGCCGCATAGTTAAGCCAGTATCTGCTCCCTGCTTGTGTGTTGGAGGTCGCTGAGTAGTGCGCGAGCAAA
ATTTAAGCTACAACAAGGCAAGGCTTGACCGACAATTGCATGAAGAATCTGCTTAGGGTTAGGCGTTTTG
CGCTGCTTCGCGATGTACGGGCCAGATATACGCGTTGACATTGATTATTGACTAGTTATTAATAGTAATC
AATTACGGGGTCATTAGTTCATAGCCCATATATGGAGTTCCGCGTTACATAACTTACGGTAAATGGCCCG
CCTGGCTGACCGCCCAACGACCCCCGCCCATTGACGTCAATAATGACGTATGTTCCCATAGTAACGCCAA
TAGGGACTTTCCATTGACGTCAATGGGTGGAGTATTTACGGTAAACTGCCCACTTGGCAGTACATCAAGT
GTATCATATGCCAAGTACGCCCCCTATTGACGTCAATGACGGTAAATGGCCCGCCTGGCATTATGCCCAG
TACATGACCTTATGGGACTTTCCTACTTGGCAGTACATCTACGTATTAGTCATCGCTATTACCATGGTGA
TGCGGTTTTGGCAGTACATCAATGGGCGTGGATAGCGGTTTGACTCACGGGGATTTCCAAGTCTCCACCC
CATTGACGTCAATGGGAGTTTGTTTTGGCACCAAAATCAACGGGACTTTCCAAAATGTCGTAACAACTCC
GCCCCATTGACGCAAATGGGCGGTAGGCGTGTACGGTGGGAGGTCTATATAAGCAGCGCGTTTTGCCTGT
ACTGGGTCTCTCTGGTTAGACCAGATCTGAGCCTGGGAGCTCTCTGGCTAACTAGGGAACCCACTGCTTA
AGCCTCAATAAAGCTTGCCTTGAGTGCTTCAAGTAGTGTGTGCCCGTCTGTTGTGTGACTCTGGTAACTA
GAGATCCCTCAGACCCTTTTAGTCAGTGTGGAAAATCTCTAGCAGTGGCGCCCGAACAGGGACTTGAAAG
CGAAAGGGAAACCAGAGGAGCTCTCTCGACGCAGGACTCGGCTTGCTGAAGCGCGCACGGCAAGAGGCGA
GGGGCGGCGACTGGTGAGTACGCCAAAAATTTTGACTAGCGGAGGCTAGAAGGAGAGAGATGGGTGCGAG
AGCGTCAGTATTAAGCGGGGGAGAATTAGATCGCGATGGGAAAAAATTCGGTTAAGGCCAGGGGGAAAGA
AAAAATATAAATTAAAACATATAGTATGGGCAAGCAGGGAGCTAGAACGATTCGCAGTTAATCCTGGCCT
GTTAGAAACATCAGAAGGCTGTAGACAAATACTGGGACAGCTACAACCATCCCTTCAGACAGGATCAGAA
GAACTTAGATCATTATATAATACAGTAGCAACCCTCTATTGTGTGCATCAAAGGATAGAGATAAAAGACA
CCAAGGAAGCTTTAGACAAGATAGAGGAAGAGCAAAACAAAAGTAAGACCACCGCACAGCAAGCGGCCGG
CCGCGCTGATCTTCAGACCTGGAGGAGGAGATATGAGGGACAATTGGAGAAGTGAATTATATAAATATAA
AGTAGTAAAAATTGAACCATTAGGAGTAGCACCCACCAAGGCAAAGAGAAGAGTGGTGCAGAGAGAAAAA
AGAGCAGTGGGAATAGGAGCTTTGTTCCTTGGGTTCTTGGGAGCAGCAGGAAGCACTATGGGCGCAGCGT
CAATGACGCTGACGGTACAGGCCAGACAATTATTGTCTGGTATAGTGCAGCAGCAGAACAATTTGCTGAG
GGCTATTGAGGCGCAACAGCATCTGTTGCAACTCACAGTCTGGGGCATCAAGCAGCTCCAGGCAAGAATC
CTGGCTGTGGAAAGATACCTAAAGGATCAACAGCTCCTGGGGATTTGGGGTTGCTCTGGAAAACTCATTT
GCACCACTGCTGTGCCTTGGAATGCTAGTTGGAGTAATAAATCTCTGGAACAGATTTGGAATCACACGAC
CTGGATGGAGTGGGACAGAGAAATTAACAATTACACAAGCTTAATACACTCCTTAATTGAAGAATCGCAA
AACCAGCAAGAAAAGAATGAACAAGAATTATTGGAATTAGATAAATGGGCAAGTTTGTGGAATTGGTTTA
ACATAACAAATTGGCTGTGGTATATAAAATTATTCATAATGATAGTAGGAGGCTTGGTAGGTTTAAGAAT
AGTTTTTGCTGTACTTTCTATAGTGAATAGAGTTAGGCAGGGATATTCACCATTATCGTTTCAGACCCAC
CTCCCAACCCCGAGGGGACCCGACAGGCCCGAAGGAATAGAAGAAGAAGGTGGAGAGAGAGACAGAGACA
GATCCATTCGATTAGTGAACGGATCGGCACTGCGTGCGCCAATTCTGCAGACAAATGGCAGTATTCATCC
ACAATTTTAAAAGAAAAGGGGGGATTGGGGGGTACAGTGCAGGGGAAAGAATAGTAGACATAATAGCAAC
AGACATACAAACTAAAGAATTACAAAAACAAATTACAAAAATTCAAAATTTTCGGGTTTATTACAGGGAC
AGCAGAGATCCAGTTTGGTTAGTACCGGGCCCGCTCTAGAGATCCGACGCGCCATCTCTAGGCCCGCGCC
GGCCCCCTCGCACAGACTTGTGGGAGAAGCTCGGCTACTCCCCTGCCCCGGTTAATTTGCATATAATATT
TCCTAGTAACTATAGAGGCTTAATGTGCGATAAAAGACAGATAATCTGTTCTTTTTAATACTAGCTACAT
TTTACATGATAGGCTTGGATTTCTATAACTTCGTATAGCATACATTATACGAAGTTATAAACAGCACAAA
AGGAAACTCACCCTAACTGTAAAGTAATTGTGTGTTTTGAGACTATAAGTATCCCTTGGAGAACCACCTT
GTTGGTACGTTCTCTATCACTGATAGTTTAAGAGCTATGCTGGAAACAGCATAGCAAGTTTAAATAAGGC
TAGTCCGTTATCAACTTGAAAAAGTGGCACCGAGTCGGTGCGGGAGCACATGAGGATCACCCATGTGCCA
CGAGCGACATGAGGATCACCCATGTCGCTCGTGTTCCCTTTTTTTGTTTTTTATGTCTCTGCAGAGTTCG
GTCTCGAGTACTAGGATCCATTAGGCGGCCGCGTGGATAACCGTATTACCGCCATGCATTAGTTATTAAT
AGTAATCAATTACGGGGTCATTAGTTCATAGCCCATATATGGAGTTCCGCGTTACATAACTTACGGTAAA
TGGCCCGCCTGGCTGACCGCCCAACGACCCCCGCCCATTGACGTCAATAATGACGTATGTTCCCATAGTA
ACGCCAATAGGGACTTTCCATTGACGTCAATGGGTGGAGTATTTACGGTAAACTGCCCACTTGGCAGTAC
ATCAAGTGTATCATATGCCAAGTACGCCCCCTATTGACGTCAATGACGGTAAATGGCCCGCCTGGCATTA
TGCCCAGTACATGACCTTATGGGACTTTCCTACTTGGCAGTACATCTACGTATTAGTCATCGCTATTACC
ATGGTGATGCGGTTTTGGCAGTACATCAATGGGCGTGGATAGCGGTTTGACTCACGGGGATTTCCAAGTC
TCCACCCCATTGACGTCAATGGGAGTTTGTTTTGGCACCAAAATCAACGGGACTTTCCAAAATGTCGTAA
CAACTCCGCCCCATTGACGCAAATGGGCGGTAGGCGTGTACGGTGGGAGGTCTATATAAGCAGAGCTGGT
TTAGTGAACCGTCAGATCCGCTAGCCCACCATGCCCAAAAAGAAAAGAAAAGTGGGTAGTATGGCTTCTA
ACTTTACTCAGTTCGTTCTCGTCGACAATGGCGGAACTGGCGACGTGACTGTCGCCCCAAGCAACTTCGC
TAACGGGATCGCTGAATGGATCAGCTCTAACTCGCGTTCACAGGCTTACAAAGTAACCTGTAGCGTTCGT
CAGAGCTCTGCGCAGAATCGCAAATACACCATCAAAGTCGAGGTGCCTAAAGGCGCCTGGCGTTCGTACT
TAAATATGGAACTAACCATTCCAATTTTCGCCACGAATTCCGACTGCGAGCTTATTGTTAAGGCAATGCA
AGGTCTCCTAAAAGATGGAAACCCGATTCCCTCAGCAATCGCAGCAAACTCCGGCATCTACGGCTCCGGA
CGAGCCGATGCTCTCGACGATTTTGACCTCGATATGCTGGGATCCGACGCTCTCGATGACTTCGACCTTG
ACATGCTGGGGAGTGACGCTCTGGACGACTTCGATCTCGACATGCTGGGCTCCGACGCCCTGGATGACTT
CGATCTGGACATGCTCATCAACTGACCCGGGTCGAGCATGCATCTAGGGCGGCCAATTCCGCCCCTCTCC
CTCCCCCCCCCCTAACGTTACTGGCCGAAGCCGCTTGGAATAAGGCCGGTGTGCGTTTGTCTATATGTTA
TTTTCCACCATATTGCCGTCTTTTGGCAATGTGAGGGCCCGGAAACCTGGCCCTGTCTTCTTGACGAGCA
TTCCTAGGGGTCTTTCCCCTCTCGCCAAAGGAATGCAAGGTCTGTTGAATGTCGTGAAGGAAGCAGTTCC
TCTGGAAGCTTCTTGAAGACAAACAACGTCTGTAGCGACCCTTTGCAGGCAGCGGAACCCCCCACCTGGC
GACAGGTGCCTCTGCGGCCAAAAGCCACGTGTATAAGATACACCTGCAAAGGCGGCACAACCCCAGTGCC
ACGTTGTGAGTTGGATAGTTGTGGAAAGAGTCAAATGGCTCTCCTCAAGCGTATTCAACAAGGGGCTGAA
GGATGCCCAGAAGGTACCCCATTGTATGGGATCTGATCTGGGGCCTCGGTGCACATGCTTTACATGTGTT
TAGTCGAGGTTAAAAAAACGTCTAGGCCCCCCGAACCACGGGGACGTGGTTTTCCTTTGAAAAACACGAT
GATAAATGGTGAGCAAGGGCGAGGAGGATAACATGGCCATCATCAAGGAGTTCATGCGCTTCAAGGTGCA
CATGGAGGGCTCCGTGAACGGCCACGAGTTCGAGATCGAGGGCGAGGGCGAGGGCCGCCCCTACGAGGGC
ACCCAGACCGCCAAGCTGAAGGTGACCAAGGGTGGCCCCCTGCCCTTCGCCTGGGACATCCTGTCCCCTC
AGTTCATGTACGGCTCCAAGGCCTACGTGAAGCACCCCGCCGACATCCCCGACTACTTGAAGCTGTCCTT
CCCCGAGGGCTTCAAGTGGGAGCGCGTGATGAACTTCGAGGACGGCGGCGTGGTGACCGTGACCCAGGAC
TCCTCCCTGCAGGACGGCGAGTTCATCTACAAGGTGAAGCTGCGCGGCACCAACTTCCCCTCCGACGGCC
CCGTAATGCAGAAGAAGACCATGGGCTGGGAGGCCTCCTCCGAGCGGATGTACCCCGAGGACGGCGCCCT
GAAGGGCGAGATCAAGCAGAGGCTGAAGCTGAAGGACGGCGGCCACTACGACGCTGAGGTCAAGACCACC
TACAAGGCCAAGAAGCCCGTGCAGCTGCCCGGCGCCTACAACGTCAACATCAAGTTGGACATCACCTCCC
ACAACGAGGACTACACCATCGTGGAACAGTACGAACGCGCCGAGGGCCGCCACTCCACCGGCGGCATGGA
CGAGCTGTACAAGTAAGAATTCGTCGAGGGACCTAATAACTTCGTATAGCATACATTATACGAAGTTATA
CATGTTTAAGGGTTCCGGTTCCACTAGGTACAATTCGATATCAAGCTTATCGATAATCAACCTCTGGATT
ACAAAATTTGTGAAAGATTGACTGGTATTCTTAACTATGTTGCTCCTTTTACGCTATGTGGATACGCTGC
TTTAATGCCTTTGTATCATGCTATTGCTTCCCGTATGGCTTTCATTTTCTCCTCCTTGTATAAATCCTGG
TTGCTGTCTCTTTATGAGGAGTTGTGGCCCGTTGTCAGGCAACGTGGCGTGGTGTGCACTGTGTTTGCTG
ACGCAACCCCCACTGGTTGGGGCATTGCCACCACCTGTCAGCTCCTTTCCGGGACTTTCGCTTTCCCCCT
CCCTATTGCCACGGCGGAACTCATCGCCGCCTGCCTTGCCCGCTGCTGGACAGGGGCTCGGCTGTTGGGC
ACTGACAATTCCGTGGTGTTGTCGGGGAAATCATCGTCCTTTCCTTGGCTGCTCGCCTGTGTTGCCACCT
GGATTCTGCGCGGGACGTCCTTCTGCTACGTCCCTTCGGCCCTCAATCCAGCGGACCTTCCTTCCCGCGG
CCTGCTGCCGGCTCTGCGGCCTCTTCCGCGTCTTCGCCTTCGCCCTCAGACGAGTCGGATCTCCCTTTGG
GCCGCCTCCCCGCATCGATACCGTCGACCTCGATCGAGACCTAGAAAAACATGGAGCAATCACAAGTAGC
AATACAGCAGCTACCAATGCTGATTGTGCCTGGCTAGAAGCACAAGAGGAGGAGGAGGTGGGTTTTCCAG
TCACACCTCAGGTACCTTTAAGACCAATGACTTACAAGGCAGCTGTAGATCTTAGCCACTTTTTAAAAGA
AAAGGGGGGACTGGAAGGGCTAATTCACTCCCAACGAAGACAAGATATCCTTGATCTGTGGATCTACCAC
ACACAAGGCTACTTCCCTGATTGGCAGAACTACACACCAGGGCCAGGGATCAGATATCCACTGACCTTTG
GATGGTGCTACAAGCTAGTACCAGTTGAGCAAGAGAAGGTAGAAGAAGCCAATGAAGGAGAGAACACCCG
CTTGTTACACCCTGTGAGCCTGCATGGGATGGATGACCCGGAGAGAGAAGTATTAGAGTGGAGGTTTGAC
AGCCGCCTAGCATTTCATCACATGGCCCGAGAGCTGCATCCGGACTGTACTGGGTCTCTCTGGTTAGACC
AGATCTGAGCCTGGGAGCTCTCTGGCTAACTAGGGAACCCACTGCTTAAGCCTCAATAAAGCTTGCCTTG
AGTGCTTCAAGTAGTGTGTGCCCGTCTGTTGTGTGACTCTGGTAACTAGAGATCCCTCAGACCCTTTTAG
TCAGTGTGGAAAATCTCTAGCAGCATGTGAGCAAAAGGCCAGCAAAAGGCCAGGAACCGTAAAAAGGCCG
CGTTGCTGGCGTTTTTCCATAGGCTCCGCCCCCCTGACGAGCATCACAAAAATCGACGCTCAAGTCAGAG
GTGGCGAAACCCGACAGGACTATAAAGATACCAGGCGTTTCCCCCTGGAAGCTCCCTCGTGCGCTCTCCT
GTTCCGACCCTGCCGCTTACCGGATACCTGTCCGCCTTTCTCCCTTCGGGAAGCGTGGCGCTTTCTCATA
GCTCACGCTGTAGGTATCTCAGTTCGGTGTAGGTCGTTCGCTCCAAGCTGGGCTGTGTGCACGAACCCCC
CGTTCAGCCCGACCGCTGCGCCTTATCCGGTAACTATCGTCTTGAGTCCAACCCGGTAAGACACGACTTA
TCGCCACTGGCAGCAGCCACTGGTAACAGGATTAGCAGAGCGAGGTATGTAGGCGGTGCTACAGAGTTCT
TGAAGTGGTGGCCTAACTACGGCTACACTAGAAGAACAGTATTTGGTATCTGCGCTCTGCTGAAGCCAGT
TACCTTCGGAAAAAGAGTTGGTAGCTCTTGATCCGGCAAACAAACCACCGCTGGTAGCGGTGGTTTTTTT
GTTTGCAAGCAGCAGATTACGCGCAGAAAAAAAGGATCTCAAGAAGATCCTTTGATCTTTTCTACGGGGT
CTGACGCTCAGTGGAACGAAAACTCACGTTAAGGGATTTTGGTCATGAGATTATCAAAAAGGATCTTCAC
CTAGATCCTTTTAAATTAAAAATGAAGTTTTAAATCAATCTAAAGTATATATGAGTAAACTTGGTCTGAC
AGTTACCAATGCTTAATCAGTGAGGCACCTATCTCAGCGATCTGTCTATTTCGTTCATCCATAGTTGCCT
GACTCCCCGTCGTGTAGATAACTACGATACGGGAGGGCTTACCATCTGGCCCCAGTGCTGCAATGATACC
GCGAGACCCACGCTCACCGGCTCCAGATTTATCAGCAATAAACCAGCCAGCCGGAAGGGCCGAGCGCAGA
AGTGGTCCTGCAACTTTATCCGCCTCCATCCAGTCTATTAATTGTTGCCGGGAAGCTAGAGTAAGTAGTT
CGCCAGTTAATAGTTTGCGCAACGTTGTTGCCATTGCTACAGGCATCGTGGTGTCACGCTCGTCGTTTGG
TATGGCTTCATTCAGCTCCGGTTCCCAACGATCAAGGCGAGTTACATGATCCCCCATGTTGTGCAAAAAA
GCGGTTAGCTCCTTCGGTCCTCCGATCGTTGTCAGAAGTAAGTTGGCCGCAGTGTTATCACTCATGGTTA
TGGCAGCACTGCATAATTCTCTTACTGTCATGCCATCCGTAAGATGCTTTTCTGTGACTGGTGAGTACTC
AACCAAGTCATTCTGAGAATAGTGTATGCGGCGACCGAGTTGCTCTTGCCCGGCGTCAATACGGGATAAT
ACCGCGCCACATAGCAGAACTTTAAAAGTGCTCATCATTGGAAAACGTTCTTCGGGGCGAAAACTCTCAA
GGATCTTACCGCTGTTGAGATCCAGTTCGATGTAACCCACTCGTGCACCCAACTGATCTTCAGCATCTTT
TACTTTCACCAGCGTTTCTGGGTGAGCAAAAACAGGAAGGCAAAATGCCGCAAAAAAGGGAATAAGGGCG
ACACGGAAATGTTGAATACTCATACTCTTCCTTTTTCAATATTATTGAAGCATTTATCAGGGTTATTGTC
TCATGAGCGGATACATATTTGAATGTATTTAGAAAAATAAACAAATAGGGGTTCCGCGCACATTTCCCCG
AAAAGTGCCACCTGAC
