>Addgene plasmid #62330 | pJZC33 | addgene partial sequence | sequence record 108295 | mU6-F old 5'-cagcacaaaaggaaactcacc-3'
CCACCTTGTTGGTACGTTCTCTATCACTGATAGTTTAAGAGCTATGCTGGAAACAGCATAGCAAGTTTAA
ATAAGGCTAGTCCGTTATCAACTTGAAAAAGTGGCACCGAGTCGGTGCGGGAGCACATGAGGATCACCCA
TGTGCCACGAGCGACATGAGGATCACCCATGTCGCTCGTGTTCCCTTTTTTTGTTTTTTATGTCTCTGCA
GAGTTCGGTCTCGAGTACTAGGATCCATTAGGCGGCCGCGTGGATAACCGTATTACCGCCATGCATTAGT
TATTAATAGTAATCAATTACGGGGTCATTAGTTCATAGCCCATATATGGAGTTCCGCGTTACATAACTTA
CGGTAAATGGCCCGCCTGGCTGACCGCCCAACGACCCCCGCCCATTGACGTCAATAATGACGTATGTTCC
CATAGTAACGCCAATAGGGACTTTCCATTGACGTCAATGGGTGGAGTATTTACGGTAAACTGCCCACTTG
GCAGTACATCAAGTGTATCATATGCCAAGTACGCCCCCTATTGACGTCAATGACGGTAAATGGCCCGCCT
GGCATTATGCCCAGTACATGACCTTATGGGACTTTCCTACTTGGCAGTACATCTACGTATTAGTCATCGC
TATTACCATGGTGATGCGGTTTTGGCAGTACATCAATGGGCGTGGATAGCGGTTTGACTCACGGGGATTT
CCAAGTCTCCACCCCATTGACGTCAAT
