>Addgene plasmid #62330 | pJZC33 | addgene partial sequence | sequence record 108296 | CMV-F2 5'-GGTCTATATAAGCAGAGCTGGT-3'
TGCCCAAAAAGAAAAGAAAAGTGGGTAGTATGGCTTCTAACTTTACTCAGTTCGTTCTCGTCGACAATGG
CGGAACTGGCGACGTGACTGTCGCCCCAAGCAACTTCGCTAACGGGATCGCTGAATGGATCAGCTCTAAC
TCGCGTTCACAGGCTTACAAAGTAACCTGTAGCGTTCGTCAGAGCTCTGCGCAGAATCGCAAATACACCA
TCAAAGTCGAGGTGCCTAAAGGCGCCTGGCGTTCGTACTTAAATATGGAACTAACCATTCCAATTTTCGC
CACGAATTCCGACTGCGAGCTTATTGTTAAGGCAATGCAAGGTCTCCTAAAAGATGGAAACCCGATTCCC
TCAGCAATCGCAGCAAACTCCGGCATCTACGGCTCCGGACGAGCCGATGCTCTCGACGATTTTGACCTCG
ATATGCTGGGATCCGACGCTCTCGATGACTTCGACCTTGACATGCTGGGGAGTGACGCTCTGGACGACTT
CGATCTCGACATGCTGGGCTCCGACGCCCTGGATGACTTCGATCTGGACATGCTCATCAACTGACCCGGG
TCGAGCATGCATCTAGGGCGGCCAATTCCGCCCCTCTCCCTCCCCCCCCCC
